>Addgene plasmid #23433 | pDONR223-UHMK1 | depositor partial sequence | sequence record 10931 | Author sequence
ATGGCGGGATCCGGCTGCGCCTGGGGCGCGGAGCCGCCGCGTTTTCTGGAGGCCTTCGGGCGGCTGTGGC
AGGTACAGAGCCGTCTGGGTAGCGGCTCCTCCGCCTCGGTGTATCGGGTTCGCTGCTGCGGCAACCCTGG
CTCGCCCCCCGGCGCCCTCAAGCAGTTCTTGCCGCCAGGAACCACCGGGGCTGCGGCCTCTGCCGCCGAG
TATGGTTTCCGCAAAGAGAGGGCGGCGCTGGAACAGTTGCAGGGTCACAGAAACATCGTGACTTTGTATG
GAGTGTTTACAATCCACTTTTCTCCAAATGTGCCATCACGCTGTCTGTTGCTTGAACTCCTGGATGTCAG
TGTTTCGGAATTGCTCTTATATTCCAGTCACCAGGGTTGTTCCATGTGGATGATACAGCATTGTGCCCGA
GATGTTTTGGAGGCCCTTGCTTTTCTTCATCATGAGGGCTATGTCCATGCGGACCTCAAACCACGTAACA
TATTGTGGAGTGCAGAGAATGAATGTTTTAAACTCATTGACTTTGGACTTAGCTTCAAAGAAGGCAATCA
GGATGTAAAGTATATTCAGACAGACGGGTATCGGGCTCCAGAAGCAGAATTGCAAAATTGCTTGGCCCAG
GCTGGCCTGCAGAGTGATACAGAATGTACCTCAGCTGTTGATCTGTGGAGCCTAGGAATCATTTTACTGG
AAATGTTCTCAGGAATGAAACTGAAACATACAGTCAGATCTCAGGAATGGAAGGCAAACAGTTCTGCTAT
TATTGATCACATATTTGCCAGTAAAGCAGTGGTGAATGCCGCAATTCCAGCCTATCACCTAAGAGACCTT
ATCAAAAGCATGCTTCATGATGATCCAAGCAGAAGAATTCCTGCTGAAATGGCATTGTGCAGCCCATTCT
TTAGCATTCCTTTTGCCCCTCATATTGAAGATCTGGTCATGCTTCCCACTCCAGTGCTAAGACTGCTGAA
TGTGCTGGATGATGATTATCTTGAGAATGAAGAGGAATATGAAGATGTTGTAGAAGATGTAAAAGAGGAG
TGTCAAAAATATGGACCAGTGGTATCTCTACTTGTTCCAAAGGAAAATCCTGGCAGAGGACAAGTCTTTG
TTGAGTATGCAAATGCTGGTGATTCCAAAGCTGCGCAGAAATTACTGACTGGAAGGATGTTTGATGGGAA
GTTTGTTGTGGCTACATTCTACCCGCTGAGTGCCTACAAGAGGGGATATCTGTATCAAACCTTGCTTTTG
