>Addgene plasmid #23433 | pDONR223-UHMK1 | addgene partial sequence | sequence record 29173 | 23433 with M13pUC-fwd
AGCTCGGGCCCAATAATGATTTTATTTTGACTGATAGTGACCTGTTCGTTGCAACAAATTGATGAGCAAT
GCTTTTTTATAATGCCAACTTTGTACAAAAAAGTTGGCACCATGGCGGGATCCGGCTGCGCCTGGGGCGC
GGAGCCGCCGCGTTTTCTGGAGGCCTTCGGGCGGCTGTGGCAGGTACAGAGCCGTCTGGGTAGCGGCTCC
TCCGCCTCGGTGTATCGGGTTCGCTGCTGCGGCAACCCTGGCTCGCCCCCCGGCGCCCTCAAGCAGTTCT
TGCCGCCAGGAACCACCGGGGCTGCGGCCTCTGCCGCCGAGTATGGTTTCCGCAAAGAGAGGGCGGCGCT
GGAACAGTTGCAGGGTCACAGAAACATCGTGACTTTGTATGGAGTGTTTACAATCCACTTTTCTCCAAAT
GTGCCATCACGCTGTCTGTTGCTTGAACTCCTGGATGTCAGTGTTTCGGAATTGCTCTTATATTCCAGTC
ACCAGGGTTGTTCCATGTGGATGATACAGCATTGTGCCCGAGATGTTTTGGAGGCCCTTGCTTTTCTTCA
TCATGAGGGCTATGTCCATGCGGACCTCAAACCACGTAACATATTGTGGAGTGCA
