>Addgene plasmid #23433 | pDONR223-UHMK1 | addgene partial sequence | sequence record 29174 | 23433 with M13pUC-fwd
AATAATGATTTTATTTTGACTGATAGTGACCTGTTCGTTGCAACAAATTGATGAGCAATGCTTTTTTATA
ATGCCAACTTTGTACAAAAAAGTTGGCACCATGGCGGGATCCGGCTGCGCCTGGGGCGCGGAGCCGCCGC
GTTTTCTGGAGGCCTTCGGGCGGCTGTGGCAGGTACAGAGCCGTCTGGGTAGCGGCTCCTCCGCCTCGGT
GTATCGGGTTCGCTGCTGCGGCAACCCTGGCTCGCCCCCCGGCGCCCTCAAGCAGTTCTTGCCGCCAGGA
ACCACCGGGGCTGCGGCCTCTGCCGCCGAGTATGGTTTCCGCAAAGAGAGGGCGGCGCTGGAACAGTTGC
AGGGTCACAGAAACATCGTGACTTTGTATGGAGTGTTTACAATCCACTTTTCTCCAAATGTGCCATCACG
CTGTCTGTTGCTTGAACTCCTGGATGTCAGTG
