[The description below was written by a language model from this plasmid's Addgene catalogue record.]
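Description:
pDONR223-UHMK1 is a Gateway entry clone built in the pDONR223 donor vector backbone (about 5 kb without insert). It carries the human UHMK1 open reading frame, which encodes U2AF homology motif kinase 1, also known as KIS or KIST. The insert is recorded as roughly 1.26 kb and was introduced by Gateway recombination. The plasmid is a high-copy construct propagated in standard E. coli cloning strains under spectinomycin selection. No feature table accompanies the record, so the origin of replication and the exact recombination sites flanking the ORF are not stated. Entry clones made in a pDONR backbone normally have the insert bracketed by attL sites, which allow transfer into destination vectors through an LR reaction. M13 forward and reverse priming sites on either side of the insert are listed for sequence verification.

The ORF was deliberately cloned without a stop codon. This "open" configuration lets it be recombined in frame into a destination vector that supplies a C-terminal epitope tag and the terminating codon. The plasmid is not described as carrying a eukaryotic promoter, and the depositors state that it should not be transfected directly. It therefore serves as a shuttle source of the kinase coding sequence rather than an expression construct. The depositors point to a companion set of lentiviral destination vectors (the pLX301 to pLX304 series) for expressing these ORFs in mammalian cells. The clone belongs to a kit of ORF entry clones associated with a study that linked MAP kinase pathway reactivation to resistance to RAF inhibition.
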