Addgene plasmid #23433: pDONR223-UHMK1
Depositing lab: William Hahn & David Root. Depositing organization: Dana-Farber Cancer Institute. Publication: COT drives resistance to RAF inhibition through MAP kinase pathway reactivation. Johannessen CM, Boehm JS, Kim SY, Thomas SR, Wardwell L, Johnson LA, Emery CM, Stransky N, Cogdill AP, Barretina J, Caponigro G, Hieronymus H, Murray RR, Salehi-Ashtiani K, Hill DE, Vidal M, Zhao JJ, Yang X, Alkan O, Kim S, Harris JL, Wilson CJ, Myer VE, Finan PM, Root DE, Roberts TM, Golub T, Flaherty KT, Dummer R, Weber BL, Sellers WR, Schlegel R, Wargo JA, Hahn WC, Garraway LA. Nature. 2010 Dec 16;468(7326):968-72. doi: 10.1038/nature09627 PubMed 21107320.
Backbone
  Vector backbone: pDONR223
  Backbone manufacturer: Invitrogen
  Backbone size w/o insert (bp): 5005
  Vector type: Gateway Donor vector
Growth in bacteria
  Bacterial resistance: Spectinomycin, 50 μg/mL
  Growth temperature: 37°C
  Growth strain: DH5alpha
  Copy number: High Copy
Gene/Insert
  Gene/Insert name: UHMK1 (alt name: U2AF homology motif (UHM) kinase 1)
  Species: H. sapiens (human)
  Insert size (bp): 1260
  Entrez Gene: UHMK1 (a.k.a. KIS, KIST, FLJ23015, DKFZp434C1613)
  Cloning method: Gateway Cloning
  Sequencing primers: 5′ M13pUC-fwd; 3′ M13rev
Terms and licenses: Academic/Nonprofit Terms; Industry Terms: Not Available to Industry
Depositor comments: The ORF has no Stop codon. This design enables easy recombination into a destination vector to add an epitope tag of choice and Stop codon to the ORF. Do NOT use this plasmid directly for transfections. A set of 4 custom lentiviral vectors is available ( pLX301 (http://www.addgene.org/25895/) , pLX302 (http://www.addgene.org/25896/) , pLX303 (http://www.addgene.org/25897/) , pLX304 (http://www.addgene.org/25890/) ) to be used to express these ORFs in mammalian cells. These plasmids are not included in the kit and must be ordered separately.
How to cite: pDONR223-UHMK1 was a gift from William Hahn & David Root (Addgene plasmid # 23433 ; http://n2t.net/addgene:23433 ; RRID:Addgene_23433)
